Addgene plasmid #180658: pMYT005
Purpose: Encodes pLacFEC as a Type 2 part to be used in the Dueber YTK and Ellis MYT systems
Depositing lab: Tom Ellis. Depositing organization: Imperial College London. Publication: A Multiplex MoClo Toolkit for Extensive and Flexible Engineering of Saccharomyces cerevisiae. Shaw WM, Khalil AS, Ellis T. ACS Synth Biol. 2023 Nov 6. doi: 10.1021/acssynbio.3c00423. PubMed 37930278.
Backbone
  Vector backbone: pYTK001
  Backbone manufacturer: John Dueber
  Vector type: Synthetic Biology
Growth in bacteria
  Bacterial resistance: Chloramphenicol, 25 μg/mL
  Growth temperature: 37°C
  Growth strain: DH5alpha
  Copy number: High Copy
Gene/Insert
  Gene/Insert name: pLacFEC
  Species: Synthetic
  Cloning method: Restriction Enzyme; 5′ cloning site Unknown (unknown if destroyed)
Terms and licenses: Academic/Nonprofit Terms; Industry Terms: Not Available to Industry
How to cite: pMYT005 was a gift from Tom Ellis (Addgene plasmid # 180658 ; http://n2t.net/addgene:180658 ; RRID:Addgene_180658)
