[The description below was written by a language model from this plasmid's Addgene catalogue record and pLannotate feature annotations shown in this document.]
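Description:
pMYT005 is a small (about 1.9 kb) synthetic-biology part plasmid built in the pYTK001 entry vector of the yeast MoClo toolkit. It stores a single standardized DNA part rather than a complete expression unit: the synthetic promoter pLacFEC, formatted as a Type 2 (promoter-position) part so that it can be combined with other parts in the hierarchical Golden Gate assembly schemes of the Dueber YTK and Ellis MYT systems for engineering Saccharomyces cerevisiae. The plasmid is maintained in E. coli only. It replicates from a high-copy ColE1/pUC-type origin and is selected with chloramphenicol through a cat gene driven by its native cat promoter, with a lambda t0 terminator lying between the resistance cassette and the part. No yeast origin or yeast selection marker is annotated, which fits its role as a part donor rather than a yeast vector.

Within the insert region, the annotation detects two lac operator sites followed immediately by a short fragment matching the S. cerevisiae TDH3 (GAP) promoter. This arrangement suggests a hybrid yeast promoter in which LacI binding at the operators represses transcription and IPTG or lactose relieves it, although the record itself does not describe the promoter's design, its regulatory behaviour, or the remaining upstream sequence, and no lacI gene is present on this plasmid. A repressor would therefore have to be supplied from another construct. The assembly enzyme sites and overhangs that flank the part are not annotated in the feature table. pMYT005 is typically used as a source of a regulatable promoter when assembling transcription units or multigene constructs for yeast.
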