Features (pLannotate 1.2.2; 7 found; start..end, strand, type, name):
    116..132     +  protein_bind   lac operator: The lac repressor binds to the lac operator to inhibit transcription in E. coli. This inhibition can be relieved by adding lactose or isopropyl-β-D-thiogalactopyranoside (IPTG). lac repressor encoded by lacI
    169..185     +  protein_bind   lac operator: The lac repressor binds to the lac operator to inhibit transcription in E. coli. This inhibition can be relieved by adding lactose or isopropyl-β-D-thiogalactopyranoside (IPTG). lac repressor encoded by lacI
    186..209     +  promoter       GAP promoter (fragment): S. cerevisiae TDH3; promoter for glyceraldehyde-3-phosphate dehydrogenase
    239..273     -  terminator     lambda t0 terminator: minimal transcription terminator from phage lambda (Scholtissek and Grosse, 1987)
    347..1003    -  CDS            cat: CAT_ECOLX - Experimental evidence at protein level: Swiss-Prot protein existence level 1. This enzyme is an effector of chloramphenicol resistance in bacteria. From Escherichia coli. This protein is used as a marker in many commonly used cloning vectors, such as pACYC184.
   1004..1101    -  promoter       cat promoter: promoter of the E. coli cat gene encoding chloramphenicol acetyltransferase
   1185..1773    +  rep_origin     ori: high-copy-number ColE1/pMB1/pBR322/pUC origin of replication
>Addgene plasmid #180658 | pMYT005 | addgene full sequence | sequence record 369253 | Addgene NGS Result
AGTCGGTCTCAAACGGCACATGAGCTTGGCGCGCCCCTCCTTGAAACTGAAATTTTAGCATGTGATTAAT
TAAAGATTAACTTATTTTGTAATTGTACTAAAATATAAAAGGAAATTGTGAGCGGATAACAACTAGCACT
GTTGGGCGAGAGTGGAGGCGCCGGACAATTGTGAGCGGATAACAAAATAAACACACATAAACAAACAAAG
AAAAAAAGATCTATGTGAGACCAGACCAATAAAAAACGCCCGGCGGCAACCGAGCGTTCTGAACAAATCC
AGATGGAGTTCTGAGGTCATTACTGGATCTATCAACAGGAGTCCAAGCGAGCTCGATATCAAATTACGCC
CCGCCCTGCCACTCATCGCAGTACTGTTGTAATTCATTAAGCATTCTGCCGACATGGAAGCCATCACAAA
CGGCATGATGAACCTGAATCGCCAGCGGCATCAGCACCTTGTCGCCTTGCGTATAATATTTGCCCATGGT
GAAAACGGGGGCGAAGAAGTTGTCCATATTGGCCACGTTTAAATCAAAACTGGTGAAACTCACCCAGGGA
TTGGCTGAAACGAAAAACATATTCTCAATAAACCCTTTAGGGAAATAGGCCAGGTTTTCACCGTAACACG
CCACATCTTGCGAATATATGTGTAGAAACTGCCGGAAATCGTCGTGGTATTCACTCCAGAGCGATGAAAA
CGTTTCAGTTTGCTCATGGAAAACGGTGTAACAAGGGTGAACACTATCCCATATCACCAGCTCACCGTCT
TTCATTGCCATACGAAATTCCGGATGAGCATTCATCAGGCGGGCAAGAATGTGAATAAAGGCCGGATAAA
ACTTGTGCTTATTTTTCTTTACGGTCTTTAAAAAGGCCGTAATATCCAGCTGAACGGTCTGGTTATAGGT
ACATTGAGCAACTGACTGAAATGCCTCAAAATGTTCTTTACGATGCCATTGGGATATATCAACGGTGGTA
TATCCAGTGATTTTTTTCTCCATTTTAGCTTCCTTAGCTCCTGAAAATCTCGATAACTCAAAAAATACGC
CCGGTAGTGATCTTATTTCATTATGGTGAAAGTTGGAACCTCTTACGTGCCCGATCAATCATGACCAAAA
TCCCTTAACGTGAGTTTTCGTTCCACTGAGCGTCAGACCCCGTAGAAAAGATCAAAGGATCTTCTTGAGA
TCCTTTTTTTCTGCGCGTAATCTGCTGCTTGCAAACAAAAAAACCACCGCTACCAGCGGTGGTTTGTTTG
CCGGATCAAGAGCTACCAACTCTTTTTCCGAAGGTAACTGGCTTCAGCAGAGCGCAGATACCAAATACTG
TTCTTCTAGTGTAGCCGTAGTTAGGCCACCACTTCAAGAACTCTGTAGCACCGCCTACATACCTCGCTCT
GCTAATCCTGTTACCAGTGGCTGCTGCCAGTGGCGATAAGTCGTGTCTTACCGGGTTGGACTCAAGACGA
TAGTTACCGGATAAGGCGCAGCGGTCGGGCTGAACGGGGGGTTCGTGCACACAGCCCAGCTTGGAGCGAA
CGACCTACACCGAACTGAGATACCTACAGCGTGAGCTATGAGAAAGCGCCACGCTTCCCGAAGGGAGAAA
GGCGGACAGGTATCCGGTAAGCGGCAGGGTCGGAACAGGAGAGCGCACGAGGGAGCTTCCAGGGGGAAAC
GCCTGGTATCTTTATAGTCCTGTCGGGTTTCGCCACCTCTGACTTGAGCGTCGATTTTTGTGATGCTCGT
CAGGGGGGCGGAGCCTATGGAAAAACGCCAGCAACGCGGCCTTTTTACGGTTCCTGGCCTTTTGCTGGCC
TTTTGCTCACATGTTCTTTCCTGCGTTATCCCCTGATTCTGTGGATAACCGT
